>Addgene plasmid #161127 | pDONR221-SLC17A8_STOP | addgene full sequence | sequence record 435719 | Addgene NGS Result
CTTTCCTGCGTTATCCCCTGATTCTGTGGATAACCGTATTACCGCCTTTGAGTGAGCTGATACCGCTCGC
CGCAGCCGAACGACCGAGCGCAGCGAGTCAGTGAGCGAGGAAGCGGAAGAGCGCCCAATACGCAAACCGC
CTCTCCCCGCGCGTTGGCCGATTCATTAATGCAGCTGGCACGACAGGTTTCCCGACTGGAAAGCGGGCAG
TGAGCGCAACGCAATTAATACGCGTACCGCTAGCCAGGAAGAGTTTGTAGAAACGCAAAAAGGCCATCCG
TCAGGATGGCCTTCTGCTTAGTTTGATGCCTGGCAGTTTATGGCGGGCGTCCTGCCCGCCACCCTCCGGG
CCGTTGCTTCACAACGTTCAAATCCGCTCCCGGCGGATTTGTCCTACTCAGGAGAGCGTTCACCGACAAA
CAACAGATAAAACGAAAGGCCCAGTCTTCCGACTGAGCCTTTCGTTTTATTTGATGCCTGGCAGTTCCCT
ACTCTCGCGTTAACGCTAGCATGGATGTTTTCCCAGTCACGACGTTGTAAAACGACGGCCAGTCTTAAGC
TCGGGCCCCAAATAATGATTTTATTTTGACTGATAGTGACCTGTTCGTTGCAACACATTGATGAGCAATG
CTTTTTTATAATGCCAACTTTGTACAAAAAAGCAGGCTCCACCATGCCATTCAAGGCCTTTGACACATTC
AAGGAGAAGATCCTGAAGCCCGGCAAGGAGGGCGTGAAGAACGCCGTGGGCGATAGCCTGGGCATCCTGC
AGAGGAAGATCGACGGCACCACAGAGGAGGAGGATAACATCGAGCTGAATGAGGAGGGCAGGCCCGTGCA
GACCTCCAGGCCTTCTCCCCCTCTGTGCGACTGTCACTGCTGTGGCCTGCCTAAGAGGTACATCATCGCC
ATCATGTCTGGCCTGGGCTTTTGCATCAGCTTCGGCATCCGCTGTAACCTGGGCGTGGCCATCGTGGAGA
TGGTGAACAATTCCACAGTGTACGTGGACGGCAAGCCCGAGATCCAGACAGCCCAGTTTAATTGGGATCC
TGAGACCGTGGGCCTGATCCACGGCAGCTTCTTTTGGGGCTATATCATGACCCAGATCCCAGGCGGCTTT
ATCTCCAACAAGTTCGCCGCCAATAGAGTGTTTGGCGCCGCCATCTTCCTGACATCCACCCTGAATATGT
TCATCCCATCTGCCGCAAGGGTGCACTACGGATGCGTGATGTGCGTGCGGATCCTGCAGGGACTGGTGGA
GGGCGTGACCTATCCTGCCTGCCACGGCATGTGGTCTAAGTGGGCACCACCACTGGAGCGGAGCAGACTG
GCCACCACATCCTTTTGTGGATCTTACGCAGGAGCAGTGGTGGCAATGCCACTGGCCGGCGTGCTGGTGC
AGTATATCGGCTGGAGCTCCGTGTTTTACATCTATGGCATGTTCGGCATCATCTGGTACATGTTCTGGCT
GCTGCAGGCATATGAGTGCCCTGCAGCACACCCAACCATCTCTAACGAGGAGAAGACATACATCGAGACC
AGCATCGGCGAGGGCGCCAATGTGGTGTCTCTGAGCAAGTTTTCCACACCATGGAAGAGGTTCTTTACCT
CTCTGCCCGTGTATGCCATCATCGTGGCCAACTTTTGTCGCAGCTGGACATTCTACCTGCTGCTGATCTC
CCAGCCTGCCTATTTCGAGGAGGTGTTCGGCTTTGCCATCTCCAAAGTGGGCCTGCTGTCTGCCGTGCCT
CACATGGTCATGACCATCGTGGTGCCAATCGGAGGACAGCTGGCAGACTACCTGAGGAGCCGCCAGATCC
TGACCACAACCGCCGTGCGGAAGATCATGAATTGCGGCGGCTTTGGCATGGAGGCCACACTGCTGCTGGT
GGTGGGCTTTAGCCACACCAAGGGCGTGGCCATCTCCTTCCTGGTGCTGGCCGTGGGCTTTAGCGGCTTC
GCCATCTCCGGCTTCAACGTGAATCACCTGGATATCGCCCCTAGATATGCCAGCATCCTGATGGGCATCT
CCAACGGCGTGGGCACCCTGTCTGGCATGGTGTGCCCACTGATCGTGGGCGCCATGACACGGCACAAGAC
CAGAGAGGAGTGGCAGAACGTGTTCCTGATCGCCGCCCTGGTGCACTACTCCGGCGTGATCTTTTATGGC
GTGTTCGCCTCTGGCGAGAAGCAGGAGTGGGCCGACCCAGAGAACCTGTCCGAGGAGAAGTGCGGCATCA
TCGACCAGGATGAGCTGGCCGAGGAGATCGAGCTGAACCACGAGAGCTTTGCCTCCCCCAAGAAGAAGAT
GTCTTACGGCGCCACAAGCCAGAATTGTGAGGTGCAGAAGAAGGAGTGGAAGGGACAGAGGGGAGCCACA
CTGGATGAGGAGGAGCTGACCAGCTATCAGAACGAGGAGAGAAATTTCTCTACCATCAGCTAAGACCCAG
CTTTCTTGTACAAAGTTGGCATTATAAGAAAGCATTGCTTATCAATTTGTTGCAACGAACAGGTCACTAT
CAGTCAAAATAAAATCATTATTTGCCATCCAGCTGATATCCCCTATAGTGAGTCGTATTACATGGTCATA
GCTGTTTCCTGGCAGCTCTGGCCCGTGTCTCAAAATCTCTGATGTTACATTGCACAAGATAAAAATATAT
CATCATGAACAATAAAACTGTCTGCTTACATAAACAGTAATACAAGGGGTGTTATGAGCCATATTCAACG
GGAAACGTCGAGGCCGCGATTAAATTCCAACATGGATGCTGATTTATATGGGTATAAATGGGCTCGCGAT
AATGTCGGGCAATCAGGTGCGACAATCTATCGCTTGTATGGGAAGCCCGATGCGCCAGAGTTGTTTCTGA
AACATGGCAAAGGTAGCGTTGCCAATGATGTTACAGATGAGATGGTCAGACTAAACTGGCTGACGGAATT
TATGCCTCTTCCGACCATCAAGCATTTTATCCGTACTCCTGATGATGCATGGTTACTCACCACTGCGATC
CCCGGAAAAACAGCATTCCAGGTATTAGAAGAATATCCTGATTCAGGTGAAAATATTGTTGATGCGCTGG
CAGTGTTCCTGCGCCGGTTGCATTCGATTCCTGTTTGTAATTGTCCTTTTAACAGCGATCGCGTATTTCG
TCTCGCTCAGGCGCAATCACGAATGAATAACGGTTTGGTTGATGCGAGTGATTTTGATGACGAGCGTAAT
GGCTGGCCTGTTGAACAAGTCTGGAAAGAAATGCATAAACTTTTGCCATTCTCACCGGATTCAGTCGTCA
CTCATGGTGATTTCTCACTTGATAACCTTATTTTTGACGAGGGGAAATTAATAGGTTGTATTGATGTTGG
ACGAGTCGGAATCGCAGACCGATACCAGGATCTTGCCATCCTATGGAACTGCCTCGGTGAGTTTTCTCCT
TCATTACAGAAACGGCTTTTTCAAAAATATGGTATTGATAATCCTGATATGAATAAATTGCAGTTTCATT
TGATGCTCGATGAGTTTTTCTAATCAGAATTGGTTAATTGGTTGTAACACTGGCAGAGCATTACGCTGAC
TTGACGGGACGGCGCAAGCTCATGACCAAAATCCCTTAACGTGAGTTACGCGTCGTTCCACTGAGCGTCA
GACCCCGTAGAAAAGATCAAAGGATCTTCTTGAGATCCTTTTTTTCTGCGCGTAATCTGCTGCTTGCAAA
CAAAAAAACCACCGCTACCAGCGGTGGTTTGTTTGCCGGATCAAGAGCTACCAACTCTTTTTCCGAAGGT
AACTGGCTTCAGCAGAGCGCAGATACCAAATACTGTTCTTCTAGTGTAGCCGTAGTTAGGCCACCACTTC
AAGAACTCTGTAGCACCGCCTACATACCTCGCTCTGCTAATCCTGTTACCAGTGGCTGCTGCCAGTGGCG
ATAAGTCGTGTCTTACCGGGTTGGACTCAAGACGATAGTTACCGGATAAGGCGCAGCGGTCGGGCTGAAC
GGGGGGTTCGTGCACACAGCCCAGCTTGGAGCGAACGACCTACACCGAACTGAGATACCTACAGCGTGAG
CTATGAGAAAGCGCCACGCTTCCCGAAGGGAGAAAGGCGGACAGGTATCCGGTAAGCGGCAGGGTCGGAA
CAGGAGAGCGCACGAGGGAGCTTCCAGGGGGAAACGCCTGGTATCTTTATAGTCCTGTCGGGTTTCGCCA
CCTCTGACTTGAGCGTCGATTTTTGTGATGCTCGTCAGGGGGGCGGAGCCTATGGAAAAACGCCAGCAAC
GCGGCCTTTTTACGGTTCCTGGCCTTTTGCTGGCCTTTTGCTCACATGTT
Features (pLannotate 1.2.2; 10 found; start..end, strand, type, name):
    121..213     +  CDS            lacI (fragment): lac repressor; lacI; The lac repressor binds to the lac operator to inhibit transcription in E. coli. This inhibition can be relieved by adding lactose or isopropyl-β-D-thiogalactopyranoside (IPTG).
    268..295     -  terminator     rrnB T2 terminator: transcription terminator T2 from the E. coli rrnB gene
    427..470     +  terminator     rrnB T1 terminator: Escherichia coli rrnB; transcription terminator T1 from the E. coli rrnB gene
    517..553     -  CDS            lacZα (fragment): LacZα fragment of β-galactosidase; lacZ fragment
    569..668     +  protein_bind   attL1: mutant version of attL; recombination site for the Gateway® LR reaction LR Clonase™
    674..2440    +  CDS            SLC17A8: VGLU3_HUMAN - Also known as VGLUT3. Experimental evidence at protein level: Swiss-Prot protein existence level 1. Mediates the uptake of glutamate into synaptic vesicles at presynaptic nerve terminals of excitatory neural cells. May also mediate the transport of inorganic phosphate. From Homo sapiens (Human).
   2445..2544    -  protein_bind   attL2: mutant version of attL; recombination site for the Gateway® LR reaction LR Clonase™
   2562..2580    -  promoter       T7 promoter: promoter for bacteriophage T7 RNA polymerase
   2714..3523    +  CDS            KanR: aminoglycoside phosphotransferase; aph(3')-Ia; confers resistance to kanamycin in bacteria or G418 (Geneticin®) in eukaryotes
   3670..4258    +  rep_origin     ori: high-copy-number ColE1/pMB1/pBR322/pUC origin of replication
