>Addgene plasmid #161127 | pDONR221-SLC17A8_STOP | analyzer sequence | sequence record 312188
CTTTCCTGCGTTATCCCCTGATTCTGTGGATAACCGTATTACCGCCTTTGAGTGAGCTGATACCGCTCGC
CGCAGCCGAACGACCGAGCGCAGCGAGTCAGTGAGCGAGGAAGCGGAAGAGCGCCCAATACGCAAACCGC
CTCTCCCCGCGCGTTGGCCGATTCATTAATGCAGCTGGCACGACAGGTTTCCCGACTGGAAAGCGGGCAG
TGAGCGCAACGCAATTAATACGCGTACCGCTAGCCAGGAAGAGTTTGTAGAAACGCAAAAAGGCCATCCG
TCAGGATGGCCTTCTGCTTAGTTTGATGCCTGGCAGTTTATGGCGGGCGTCCTGCCCGCCACCCTCCGGG
CCGTTGCTTCACAACGTTCAAATCCGCTCCCGGCGGATTTGTCCTACTCAGGAGAGCGTTCACCGACAAA
CAACAGATAAAACGAAAGGCCCAGTCTTCCGACTGAGCCTTTCGTTTTATTTGATGCCTGGCAGTTCCCT
ACTCTCGCGTTAACGCTAGCATGGATGTTTTCCCAGTCACGACGTTGTAAAACGACGGCCAGTCTTAAGC
TCGGGCCCCAAATAATGATTTTATTTTGACTGATAGTGACCTGTTCGTTGCAACACATTGATGAGCAATG
CTTTTTTATAATGCCAACTTTGTACAAAAAAGCAGGCTCCACCATGCCATTCAAGGCCTTTGACACATTC
AAGGAGAAGATCCTGAAGCCCGGCAAGGAGGGCGTGAAGAACGCCGTGGGCGATAGCCTGGGCATCCTGC
AGAGGAAGATCGACGGCACCACAGAGGAGGAGGATAACATCGAGCTGAATGAGGAGGGCAGGCCCGTGCA
GACCTCCAGGCCTTCTCCCCCTCTGTGCGACTGTCACTGCTGTGGCCTGCCTAAGAGGTACATCATCGCC
ATCATGTCTGGCCTGGGCTTTTGCATCAGCTTCGGCATCCGCTGTAACCTGGGCGTGGCCATCGTGGAGA
TGGTGAACAATTCCACAGTGTACGTGGACGGCAAGCCCGAGATCCAGACAGCCCAGTTTAATTGGGATCC
TGAGACCGTGGGCCTGATCCACGGCAGCTTCTTTTGGGGCTATATCATGACCCAGATCCCAGGCGGCTTT
ATCTCCAACAAGTTCGCCGCCAATAGAGTGTTTGGCGCCGCCATCTTCCTGACATCCACCCTGAATATGT
TCATCCCATCTGCCGCAAGGGTGCACTACGGATGCGTGATGTGCGTGCGGATCCTGCAGGGACTGGTGGA
GGGCGTGACCTATCCTGCCTGCCACGGCATGTGGTCTAAGTGGGCACCACCACTGGAGCGGAGCAGACTG
GCCACCACATCCTTTTGTGGATCTTACGCAGGAGCAGTGGTGGCAATGCCACTGGCCGGCGTGCTGGTGC
AGTATATCGGCTGGAGCTCCGTGTTTTACATCTATGGCATGTTCGGCATCATCTGGTACATGTTCTGGCT
GCTGCAGGCATATGAGTGCCCTGCAGCACACCCAACCATCTCTAACGAGGAGAAGACATACATCGAGACC
AGCATCGGCGAGGGCGCCAATGTGGTGTCTCTGAGCAAGTTTTCCACACCATGGAAGAGGTTCTTTACCT
CTCTGCCCGTGTATGCCATCATCGTGGCCAACTTTTGTCGCAGCTGGACATTCTACCTGCTGCTGATCTC
CCAGCCTGCCTATTTCGAGGAGGTGTTCGGCTTTGCCATCTCCAAAGTGGGCCTGCTGTCTGCCGTGCCT
CACATGGTCATGACCATCGTGGTGCCAATCGGAGGACAGCTGGCAGACTACCTGAGGAGCCGCCAGATCC
TGACCACAACCGCCGTGCGGAAGATCATGAATTGCGGCGGCTTTGGCATGGAGGCCACACTGCTGCTGGT
GGTGGGCTTTAGCCACACCAAGGGCGTGGCCATCTCCTTCCTGGTGCTGGCCGTGGGCTTTAGCGGCTTC
GCCATCTCCGGCTTCAACGTGAATCACCTGGATATCGCCCCTAGATATGCCAGCATCCTGATGGGCATCT
CCAACGGCGTGGGCACCCTGTCTGGCATGGTGTGCCCACTGATCGTGGGCGCCATGACACGGCACAAGAC
CAGAGAGGAGTGGCAGAACGTGTTCCTGATCGCCGCCCTGGTGCACTACTCCGGCGTGATCTTTTATGGC
GTGTTCGCCTCTGGCGAGAAGCAGGAGTGGGCCGACCCAGAGAACCTGTCCGAGGAGAAGTGCGGCATCA
TCGACCAGGATGAGCTGGCCGAGGAGATCGAGCTGAACCACGAGAGCTTTGCCTCCCCCAAGAAGAAGAT
GTCTTACGGCGCCACAAGCCAGAATTGTGAGGTGCAGAAGAAGGAGTGGAAGGGACAGAGGGGAGCCACA
CTGGATGAGGAGGAGCTGACCAGCTATCAGAACGAGGAGAGAAATTTCTCTACCATCAGCTAAGACCCAG
CTTTCTTGTACAAAGTTGGCATTATAAGAAAGCATTGCTTATCAATTTGTTGCAACGAACAGGTCACTAT
CAGTCAAAATAAAATCATTATTTGCCATCCAGCTGATATCCCCTATAGTGAGTCGTATTACATGGTCATA
GCTGTTTCCTGGCAGCTCTGGCCCGTGTCTCAAAATCTCTGATGTTACATTGCACAAGATAAAATAATAT
CATCATGAACAATAAAACTGTCTGCTTACATAAACAGTAATACAAGGGGTGTTATGAGCCATATTCAACG
GGAAACGTCGAGGCCGCGATTAAATTCCAACATGGATGCTGATTTATATGGGTATAAATGGGCTCGCGAT
AATGTCGGGCAATCAGGTGCGACAATCTATCGCTTGTATGGGAAGCCCGATGCGCCAGAGTTGTTTCTGA
AACATGGCAAAGGTAGCGTTGCCAATGATGTTACAGATGAGATGGTCAGACTAAACTGGCTGACGGAATT
TATGCCTCTTCCGACCATCAAGCATTTTATCCGTACTCCTGATGATGCATGGTTACTCACCACTGCGATC
CCCGGAAAAACAGCATTCCAGGTATTAGAAGAATATCCTGATTCAGGTGAAAATATTGTTGATGCGCTGG
CAGTGTTCCTGCGCCGGTTGCATTCGATTCCTGTTTGTAATTGTCCTTTTAACAGCGATCGCGTATTTCG
TCTCGCTCAGGCGCAATCACGAATGAATAACGGTTTGGTTGATGCGAGTGATTTTGATGACGAGCGTAAT
GGCTGGCCTGTTGAACAAGTCTGGAAAGAAATGCATAAACTTTTGCCATTCTCACCGGATTCAGTCGTCA
CTCATGGTGATTTCTCACTTGATAACCTTATTTTTGACGAGGGGAAATTAATAGGTTGTATTGATGTTGG
ACGAGTCGGAATCGCAGACCGATACCAGGATCTTGCCATCCTATGGAACTGCCTCGGTGAGTTTTCTCCT
TCATTACAGAAACGGCTTTTTCAAAAATATGGTATTGATAATCCTGATATGAATAAATTGCAGTTTCATT
TGATGCTCGATGAGTTTTTCTAATCAGAATTGGTTAATTGGTTGTAACACTGGCAGAGCATTACGCTGAC
TTGACGGGACGGCGCAAGCTCATGACCAAAATCCCTTAACGTGAGTTACGCGTCGTTCCACTGAGCGTCA
GACCCCGTAGAAAAGATCAAAGGATCTTCTTGAGATCCTTTTTTTCTGCGCGTAATCTGCTGCTTGCAAA
CAAAAAAACCACCGCTACCAGCGGTGGTTTGTTTGCCGGATCAAGAGCTACCAACTCTTTTTCCGAAGGT
AACTGGCTTCAGCAGAGCGCAGATACCAAATACTGTTCTTCTAGTGTAGCCGTAGTTAGGCCACCACTTC
AAGAACTCTGTAGCACCGCCTACATACCTCGCTCTGCTAATCCTGTTACCAGTGGCTGCTGCCAGTGGCG
ATAAGTCGTGTCTTACCGGGTTGGACTCAAGACGATAGTTACCGGATAAGGCGCAGCGGTCGGGCTGAAC
GGGGGGTTCGTGCACACAGCCCAGCTTGGAGCGAACGACCTACACCGAACTGAGATACCTACAGCGTGAG
CTATGAGAAAGCGCCACGCTTCCCGAAGGGAGAAAGGCGGACAGGTATCCGGTAAGCGGCAGGGTCGGAA
CAGGAGAGCGCACGAGGGAGCTTCCAGGGGGAAACGCCTGGTATCTTTATAGTCCTGTCGGGTTTCGCCA
CCTCTGACTTGAGCGTCGATTTTTGTGATGCTCGTCAGGGGGGCGGAGCCTATGGAAAAACGCCAGCAAC
GCGGCCTTTTTACGGTTCCTGGCCTTTTGCTGGCCTTTTGCTCACATGTT
Features (pLannotate 1.2.2; 10 found; start..end, strand, type, name):
    121..213     +  CDS            lacI (fragment): lac repressor; lacI; The lac repressor binds to the lac operator to inhibit transcription in E. coli. This inhibition can be relieved by adding lactose or isopropyl-β-D-thiogalactopyranoside (IPTG).
    268..295     -  terminator     rrnB T2 terminator: transcription terminator T2 from the E. coli rrnB gene
    427..470     +  terminator     rrnB T1 terminator: Escherichia coli rrnB; transcription terminator T1 from the E. coli rrnB gene
    517..553     -  CDS            lacZα (fragment): LacZα fragment of β-galactosidase; lacZ fragment
    569..668     +  protein_bind   attL1: mutant version of attL; recombination site for the Gateway® LR reaction LR Clonase™
    674..2440    +  CDS            SLC17A8: VGLU3_HUMAN - Also known as VGLUT3. Experimental evidence at protein level: Swiss-Prot protein existence level 1. Mediates the uptake of glutamate into synaptic vesicles at presynaptic nerve terminals of excitatory neural cells. May also mediate the transport of inorganic phosphate. From Homo sapiens (Human).
   2445..2544    -  protein_bind   attL2: mutant version of attL; recombination site for the Gateway® LR reaction LR Clonase™
   2562..2580    -  promoter       T7 promoter: promoter for bacteriophage T7 RNA polymerase
   2714..3523    +  CDS            KanR: aminoglycoside phosphotransferase; aph(3')-Ia; confers resistance to kanamycin in bacteria or G418 (Geneticin®) in eukaryotes
   3670..4258    +  rep_origin     ori: high-copy-number ColE1/pMB1/pBR322/pUC origin of replication
