[The description below was written by a language model from this plasmid's Addgene catalogue record and pLannotate feature annotations shown in this document.]
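Description:
pDONR221-SLC17A8_STOP is a Gateway entry clone built on the pDONR221 backbone, carrying a codon-optimized open reading frame for human SLC17A8, also known as VGLUT3 or DFNA25. The encoded protein is a vesicular glutamate transporter that loads glutamate into synaptic vesicles at presynaptic terminals and may also transport inorganic phosphate. The sequenced plasmid is about 4.3 kb and is maintained in E. coli through a high-copy ColE1/pUC-type origin, with selection by a kanamycin resistance gene (aminoglycoside phosphotransferase).

The roughly 1.77 kb ORF lies between attL1 and attL2, the recombination sites used in the Gateway LR reaction, so the coding sequence can be moved directionally and in frame into any attR-containing destination vector. Although the catalogue lists the vector type as mammalian expression, the annotated features show no eukaryotic promoter or polyadenylation signal. Expression therefore depends on the destination vector chosen. Upstream of the cassette, rrnB T1 and T2 terminators insulate the insert from read-through transcription originating in the backbone. A T7 promoter sits just beyond attL2, oriented back towards the insert. Short lacI and lacZα fragments are also annotated and appear to be backbone remnants.

This version retains a stop codon at the end of the ORF, making it suited to expressing the native, untagged C-terminus or to N-terminal fusions. A companion clone without the stop codon exists for C-terminal tagging. The plasmid belongs to a consortium collection of solute carrier clones created to support systematic study of SLC transporters and drug discovery.
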