Addgene plasmid #161127: pDONR221-SLC17A8_STOP
Purpose: Gateway entry clone with codon-optimized ORF sequence for subcloning into custom expression vectors. Contains a STOP codon at the end of the codon-optimized ORF sequence.
Depositing lab: RESOLUTE Consortium & Giulio Superti-Furga. Depositing organization: CeMM Research Center for Molecular Medicine. Publication: The RESOLUTE consortium: unlocking SLC transporters for drug discovery. Superti-Furga G, Lackner D, Wiedmer T, Ingles-Prieto A, Barbosa B, Girardi E, Goldmann U, Gurtl B, Klavins K, Klimek C, Lindinger S, Lineiro-Retes E, Muller AC, Onstein S, Redinger G, Reil D, Sedlyarov V, Wolf G, Crawford M, Everley R, ... Steppan CM. Nat Rev Drug Discov. 2020 Jul;19(7):429-430. doi: 10.1038/d41573-020-00056-6. PubMed 32265506.
Backbone
  Vector backbone: pDONR221
  Backbone manufacturer: ThermoFisher Scientific
  Backbone size w/o insert (bp): 2550
  Vector type: Mammalian Expression
Growth in bacteria
  Bacterial resistance: Kanamycin, 50 μg/mL
  Growth temperature: 37°C
  Growth strain: NEB Stable
  Copy number: High Copy
Gene/Insert
  Gene/Insert name: SLC17A8 (alt name: VGLUT3, DFNA25)
  Species: H. sapiens (human)
  Insert size (bp): 1770
  Entrez Gene: SLC17A8 (a.k.a. DFNA25, VGLUT3)
  Cloning method: Gateway Cloning
  Sequencing primers: 5′ M13-fwd; 3′ M13-rev
Terms and licenses: Academic/Nonprofit Terms; Industry Terms
Depositor comments: This plasmid contains a STOP codon at the end of the codon-optimized ORF. For the version of this plasmid that does not contain a STOP codon, please see Addgene plasmid 131961 For more information on the full Resolute plasmid collection, please see www.addgene.org/depositor-collections/re-solute/. Please provide your feedback on this plasmid to the RESOLUTE consortium by filling out their RESOLUTE repository feedback form: https://forms.office.com/Pages/ResponsePage.aspx?id=0e05yklzmkS7rjFGQL4N7z4feCLQvEJAmVcOCM_u885UN1JJRko0Ukg4TVQwNTZLOUxPQVJWT1NHUCQlQCN0PWcu
How to cite: pDONR221-SLC17A8_STOP was a gift from RESOLUTE Consortium & Giulio Superti-Furga (Addgene plasmid # 161127 ; http://n2t.net/addgene:161127 ; RRID:Addgene_161127)
