>Addgene plasmid #161127 | pDONR221-SLC17A8_STOP | depositor partial sequence | sequence record 312189 | Codon-optimized ORF of SLC17A8
ATGCCATTCAAGGCCTTTGACACATTCAAGGAGAAGATCCTGAAGCCCGGCAAGGAGGGCGTGAAGAACG
CCGTGGGCGATAGCCTGGGCATCCTGCAGAGGAAGATCGACGGCACCACAGAGGAGGAGGATAACATCGA
GCTGAATGAGGAGGGCAGGCCCGTGCAGACCTCCAGGCCTTCTCCCCCTCTGTGCGACTGTCACTGCTGT
GGCCTGCCTAAGAGGTACATCATCGCCATCATGTCTGGCCTGGGCTTTTGCATCAGCTTCGGCATCCGCT
GTAACCTGGGCGTGGCCATCGTGGAGATGGTGAACAATTCCACAGTGTACGTGGACGGCAAGCCCGAGAT
CCAGACAGCCCAGTTTAATTGGGATCCTGAGACCGTGGGCCTGATCCACGGCAGCTTCTTTTGGGGCTAT
ATCATGACCCAGATCCCAGGCGGCTTTATCTCCAACAAGTTCGCCGCCAATAGAGTGTTTGGCGCCGCCA
TCTTCCTGACATCCACCCTGAATATGTTCATCCCATCTGCCGCAAGGGTGCACTACGGATGCGTGATGTG
CGTGCGGATCCTGCAGGGACTGGTGGAGGGCGTGACCTATCCTGCCTGCCACGGCATGTGGTCTAAGTGG
GCACCACCACTGGAGCGGAGCAGACTGGCCACCACATCCTTTTGTGGATCTTACGCAGGAGCAGTGGTGG
CAATGCCACTGGCCGGCGTGCTGGTGCAGTATATCGGCTGGAGCTCCGTGTTTTACATCTATGGCATGTT
CGGCATCATCTGGTACATGTTCTGGCTGCTGCAGGCATATGAGTGCCCTGCAGCACACCCAACCATCTCT
AACGAGGAGAAGACATACATCGAGACCAGCATCGGCGAGGGCGCCAATGTGGTGTCTCTGAGCAAGTTTT
CCACACCATGGAAGAGGTTCTTTACCTCTCTGCCCGTGTATGCCATCATCGTGGCCAACTTTTGTCGCAG
CTGGACATTCTACCTGCTGCTGATCTCCCAGCCTGCCTATTTCGAGGAGGTGTTCGGCTTTGCCATCTCC
AAAGTGGGCCTGCTGTCTGCCGTGCCTCACATGGTCATGACCATCGTGGTGCCAATCGGAGGACAGCTGG
CAGACTACCTGAGGAGCCGCCAGATCCTGACCACAACCGCCGTGCGGAAGATCATGAATTGCGGCGGCTT
TGGCATGGAGGCCACACTGCTGCTGGTGGTGGGCTTTAGCCACACCAAGGGCGTGGCCATCTCCTTCCTG
GTGCTGGCCGTGGGCTTTAGCGGCTTCGCCATCTCCGGCTTCAACGTGAATCACCTGGATATCGCCCCTA
GATATGCCAGCATCCTGATGGGCATCTCCAACGGCGTGGGCACCCTGTCTGGCATGGTGTGCCCACTGAT
CGTGGGCGCCATGACACGGCACAAGACCAGAGAGGAGTGGCAGAACGTGTTCCTGATCGCCGCCCTGGTG
CACTACTCCGGCGTGATCTTTTATGGCGTGTTCGCCTCTGGCGAGAAGCAGGAGTGGGCCGACCCAGAGA
ACCTGTCCGAGGAGAAGTGCGGCATCATCGACCAGGATGAGCTGGCCGAGGAGATCGAGCTGAACCACGA
GAGCTTTGCCTCCCCCAAGAAGAAGATGTCTTACGGCGCCACAAGCCAGAATTGTGAGGTGCAGAAGAAG
GAGTGGAAGGGACAGAGGGGAGCCACACTGGATGAGGAGGAGCTGACCAGCTATCAGAACGAGGAGAGAA
ATTTCTCTACCATCAGCTAA
